>Addgene plasmid #219314 | SFFV-ELF2-Brd 390 | addgene full sequence | sequence record 449061 | Addgene NGS Result
ATTTATGCAGAGGCCGAGGCCGCCTCGGCCTCTGAGCTATTCCAGAAGTAGTGAGGAGGCTTTTTTGGAG
GCCTAGGGACGTACCCAATTCGCCCTATAGTGAGTCGTATTACGCGCGCTCACTGGCCGTCGTTTTACAA
CGTCGTGACTGGGAAAACCCTGGCGTTACCCAACTTAATCGCCTTGCAGCACATCCCCCTTTCGCCAGCT
GGCGTAATAGCGAAGAGGCCCGCACCGATCGCCCTTCCCAACAGTTGCGCAGCCTGAATGGCGAATGGG
[124 nt withheld, positions 280-403]
C
[91 nt withheld, positions 405-495]
A
[49 nt withheld, positions 497-545]
CCTTTGACGTTGGAGTCCACGTTCTTT
[37 nt withheld, positions 573-609]
ACCCTATCTCGGTCTATTCTTTTGATTTATAAGGGATTTTGCCGATTTCGGCCTATTGGTTAAAAAATGA
GCTGATTTAACAAAAATTTAACGCGAATTTTAACAAAATATTAACGCTTACAATTTAGGTGGCACTTTTC
GGGGAAATGTGCGCGGAACCCCTATTTGTTTATTTTTCTAAATACATTCAAATATGTATCCGCTCATGAG
ACAATAACCCTGATAAATGCTTCAATAATATTGAAAAAGGAAGAGTATGAGTATTCAACATTTCCGTGTC
GCCCTTATTCCCTTTTTTGCGGCATTTTGCCTTCCTGTTTTTGCTCACCCAGAAACGCTGGTGAAAGTAA
AAGATGCTGAAGATCAGTTGGGTGCACGAGTGGGTTACATCGAACTGGATCTCAACAGCGGTAAGATCCT
TGAGAGTTTTCGCCCCGAAGAACGTTTTCCAATGATGAGCACTTTTAAAGTTCTGCTATGTGGCGCGGTA
TTATCCCGTATTGACGCCGGGCAAGAGCAACTCGGTCGCCGCATACACTATTCTCAGAATGACTTGGTTG
AGTACTCACCAGTCACAGAAAAGCATCTTACGGATGGCATGACAGTAAGAGAATTATGCAGTGCTGCCAT
AACCATGAGTGATAACACTGCGGCCAACTTACTTCTGACAACGATCGGAGGACCGAAGGAGCTAACCGCT
TTTTTGCACAACATGGGGGATCATGTAACTCGCCTTGATCGTTGGGAACCGGAGCTGAATGAAGCCATAC
CAAACGACGAGCGTGACACCACGATGCCTGTAGCAATGGCAACAACGTTGCGCAAACTATTAACTGGCGA
ACTACTTACTCTAGCTTCCCGGCAACAATTAATAGACTGGATGGAGGCGGATAAAGTTGCAGGACCACTT
CTGCGCTCGGCCCTTCCGGCTGGCTGGTTTATTGCTGATAAATCTGGAGCCGGTGAGCGTGGGTCTCGCG
GTATCATTGCAGCACTGGGGCCAGATGGTAAGCCCTCCCGTATCGTAGTTATCTACACGACGGGGAGTCA
GGCAACTATGGATGAACGAAATAGACAGATCGCTGAGATAGGTGCCTCACTGATTAAGCATTGGTAACTG
TCAGACCAAGTTTACTCATATATACTTTAGATTGATTTAAAACTTCATTTTTAATTTAAAAGGATCTAGG
TGAAGATCCTTTTTGATAATCTCATGACCAAAATCCCTTAACGTGAGTTTTCGTTCCACTGAGCGTCAGA
CCCCGTAGAAAAGATCAAAGGATCTTCTTGAGATCCTTTTTTTCTGCGCGTAATCTGCTGCTTGCAAACA
AAAAAACCACCGCTACCAGCGGTGGTTTGTTTGCCGGATCAAGAGCTACCAACTCTTTTTCCGAAGGTAA
CTGGCTTCAGCAGAGCGCAGATACCAAATACTGTTCTTCTAGTGTAGCCGTAGTTAGGCCACCACTTCAA
GAACTCTGTAGCACCGCCTACATACCTCGCTCTGCTAATCCTGTTACCAGTGGCTGCTGCCAGTGGCGAT
AAGTCGTGTCTTACCGGGTTGGACTCAAGACGATAGTTACCGGATAAGGCGCAGCGGTCGGGCTGAACGG
GGGGTTCGTGCACACAGCCCAGCTTGGAGCGAACGACCTACACCGAACTGAGATACCTACAGCGTGAGCT
ATGAGAAAGCGCCACGCTTCCCGAAGGGAGAAAGGCGGACAGGTATCCGGTAAGCGGCAGGGTCGGAACA
GGAGAGCGCACGAGGGAGCTTCCAGGGGGAAACGCCTGGTATCTTTATAGTCCTGTCGGGTTTCGCCACC
TCTGACTTGAGCGTCGATTTTTGTGATGCTCGTCAGGGGGGCGGAGCCTATGGAAAAACGCCAGCAACGC
GGCCTTTTTACGGTTCCTGGCCTTTTGCTGGCCTTTTGCTCACATGTTCTTTCCTGCGTTATCCCCTGAT
TCTGTGGATAACCGTATTACCGCCTTTGAGTGAGCTGATACCGCTCGCCGCAGCCGAACGACCGAGCGCA
GCGAGTCAGTGAGCGAGGAAGCGGAAGAGCGCCCAATACGCAAACCGCCTCTCCCCGCGCGTTGGCCGAT
TCATTAATGCAGCTGGCACGACAGGTTTCCCGACTGGAAAGCGGGCAGTGAGCGCAACGCAATTAATGTG
AGTTAGCTCACTCATTAGGCACCCCAGGCTTTACACTTTATGCTTCCGGCTCGTATGTTGTGTGGAATTG
TGAGCGGATAACAATTTCACACAGGAAACAGCTATGACCATGATTACGCCAAGCGCGCAATTAACCCTCA
CTAAAGGGAACAAAAGCTGGAGCTGCAAGCTTAATGTAGTCTTATGCAATACTCTTGTAGTCTTGCAACA
TGGTAACGATGAGTTAGCAACATGCCTTACAAGGAGAGAAAAAGCACCGTGCATGCCGATTGGTGGAAGT
AAGGTGGTACGATCGTGCCTTATTAGGAAGGCAACAGACGGGTCTGACATGGATTGGACGAACCACTGAA
TTGCCGCATTGCAGAGATATTGTATTTAAGTGCCTAGCTCGATACATAAACGGGTCTCTCTGGTTAGACC
AGATCTGAGCCTGGGAGCTCTCTGGCTAACTAGGGAACCCACTGCTTAAGCCTCAATAAAGCTTGCCTTG
AGTGCTTCAAGTAGTGTGTGCCCGTCTGTTGTGTGACTCTGGTAACTAGAGATCCCTCAGACCCTTTTAG
TCAGTGTGGAAAATCTCTAGCAGTGGCGCCCGAACAGGGACTTGAAAGCGAAAGGGAAACCAGAGGAGCT
CTCTCGACGCAGGACTCGGCTTGCTGAAGCGCGCACGGCAAGAGGCGAGGGGCGGCGACTGGTGAGTACG
CCAAAAATTTTGACTAGCGGAGGCTAGAAGGAGAGAGATGGGTGCGAGAGCGTCAGTATTAAGCGGGGGA
GAATTAGATCGCGATGGGAAAAAATTCGGTTAAGGCCAGGGGGAAAGAAAAAATATAAATTAAAACATAT
AGTATGGGCAAGCAGGGAGCTAGAACGATTCGCAGTTAATCCTGGCCTGTTAGAAACATCAGAAGGCTGT
AGACAAATACTGGGACAGCTACAACCATCCCTTCAGACAGGATCAGAAGAACTTAGATCATTATATAATA
CAGTAGCAACCCTCTATTGTGTGCATCAAAGGATAGAGATAAAAGACACCAAGGAAGCTTTAGACAAGAT
AGAGGAAGAGCAAAACAAAAGTAAGACCACCGCACAGCAAGCGGCCGCTGATCTTCAGACCTGGAGGAGG
AGATATGAGGGACAATTGGAGAAGTGAATTATATAAATATAAAGTAGTAAAAATTGAACCATTAGGAGTA
GCACCCACCAAGGCAAAGAGAAGAGTGGTGCAGAGAGAAAAAAGAGCAGTGGGAATAGGAGCTTTGTTCC
TTGGGTTCTTGGGAGCAGCAGGAAGCACTATGGGCGCAGCGTCAATGACGCTGACGGTACAGGCCAGACA
ATTATTGTCTGGTATAGTGCAGCAGCAGAACAATTTGCTGAGGGCTATTGAGGCGCAACAGCATCTGTTG
CAACTCACAGTCTGGGGCATCAAGCAGCTCCAGGCAAGAATCCTGGCTGTGGAAAGATACCTAAAGGATC
AACAGCTCCTGGGGATTTGGGGTTGCTCTGGAAAACTCATTTGCACCACTGCTGTGCCTTGGAATGCTAG
TTGGAGTAATAAATCTCTGGAACAGATTTGGAATCACACGACCTGGATGGAGTGGGACAGAGAAATTAAC
AATTACACAAGCTTAATACACTCCTTAATTGAAGAATCGCAAAACCAGCAAGAAAAGAATGAACAAGAAT
TATTGGAATTAGATAAATGGGCAAGTTTGTGGAATTGGTTTAACATAACAAATTGGCTGTGGTATATAAA
ATTATTCATAATGATAGTAGGAGGCTTGGTAGGTTTAAGAATAGTTTTTGCTGTACTTTCTATAGTGAAT
AGAGTTAGGCAGGGATATTCACCATTATCGTTTCAGACCCACCTCCCAACCCCGAGGGGACCCGACAGGC
CCGAAGGAATAGAAGAAGAAGGTGGAGAGAGAGACAGAGACAGATCCATTCGATTAGTGAACGGATCTCG
ACGGTATCGGTTAACTTTTAAAAGAAAAGGGGGGATTGGGGGGTACAGTGCAGGGGAAAGAATAGTAGAC
ATAATAGCAACAGACATACAAACTAAAGAATTACAAAAACAAATTACAAAAATTCAAAATTTTATCGATC
ACGAGACTAGCCTCGAGCTGGCTGCAGTAACGCCATTTTGCAAGGCATGGAAAAATACCAAACCAAGAAT
AGAGAAGTTCAGATCAAGGGCGGGTACATGAAAATAGCTAACGTTGGGCCAAACAGGATATCTGCGGTGA
GCAGTTTCGGCCCCGGCCCGGGGCCAAGAACAGATGGTCACCGCAGTTTCGGCCCCGGCCCGAGGCCAAG
AACAGATGGTCCCCAGATATGGCCCAACCCTCAGCAGTTTCTTAAGACCCATCAGATGTTTCCAGGCTCC
CCCAAGGACCTGAAATGACCCTGCGCCTTATTTGAATTAACCAATCAGCCTGCTTCTCGCTTCTGTTCGC
GCGCTTCTGCTTCCCGAGCTCTATAAAAGAGCTCACAACCCCTCACTCGGCGCGCCAGTCCTCCGACAGA
CTGAGTCGGCCGGTCGAATCAAGCTTATCGATACCGTCGACGGATCCGCTAGCCCGCGGTTCGAAATGGC
GACGTCTCTGCATGAGGGACCCACGAACCAGCTGGATCTGCTCATCCGGGCCGTGGAAGCATCAGTTCAC
AGCAGTAATGCACACTGTACAGATAAGACAATTGAAGCTGCTGAAGCCCTGCTTCATATGGAATCTCCTA
CCTGCTTGAGGGATTCAAGAAGTCCTGTGGAAGTGTTTGTTCCTCCTTGTGTATCAACTCCAGAATTCAT
CCATGCTGCTATGAGGCCAGATGTCATTACAGAAACTGTAGTGGAGGTGTCAACTGAAGAGTCTGAACCC
ATGGATACCTCTCCTATTCCAACATCACCAGATAGCCATGAACCAATGAAAAAGAAAAAAGGAAACACAA
CCTATTTGTGGGAGTTTCTTTTAGATCTACTTCAAGATAAAAATACTTGTCCCAGGTATATTAAATGGAC
TCAGAGAGAAAAAGGCATATTCAAGCTGGTGGATTCAAAGGCTGTCTCTAAGCTTTGGGGAAAGCATAAG
AACAAACCAGACATGAACTATGAAACCATGGGACGAGCTTTGAGATACTACTACCAAAGGGGAATTCTTG
CAAAGGTTGAAGGACAGAGGCTTGTATATCAGTTCAAGGATATGCCGAAAAACATAGTGGTCATAGATGA
TGACAAAAGTGAAACCTGTAATGAAGATTTAGCAGGAACTACTGATGAAAAATCATTAGAACGAGTGTCA
CTGTCTGCAGAAAGTCTCCTGAAAGCAGCATCCTCTGTTCGCAGTGGAAAAAATTCATCCCCTATAAACT
GCTCCAGAGCAGAGAAGGGTGTAGCTAGAGTTGTGAATATCACTTCCCCTGGGCACGATGCTTCATCCAG
GTCTCCTACTACCACTGCATCTGTGTCAGCAACAGCAGCTCCAAGGACAGTTCGTGTGGCAATGCAGGTA
CCTGTTGTAATGACATCATTGGGTCAGAAAATTTCAACTGTGGCAGTTCAGTCAGTTAATGCAGGTGCAC
CATTAATAACCAGCACTAGTCCAACAACAGCGACCTCTCCAAAGGTAGTCATTCAGACAATCCCTACTGT
GATGCCAGCTTCTACTGAAAATGGAGACAAAATCACCATGCAGCCTGCCAAAATTATTACCATCCCAGCT
ACACAGCTTGCACAGTGTCAACTGCAGACAAAGTCAAATCTGACTGGATCAGGAAGCATTAACATTGTTG
GAACCCCATTGGCTGTGAGAGCACTTACCCCTGTTTCAATAGCCCATGGTACACCTGTAATGAGACTATC
AATGCCTACTCAGCAGGCATCTGGCCAGACTCCTCCTCGAGTTATCAGTGCAGTCATAAAGGGGCCAGAG
GTTAAATCGGAAGCAGTGGCAAAAAAGCAAGAACATGATGTGAAAACTTTGCAGCTAGTAGAAGAAAAAC
CAGCAGATGGAAATAAGACAGTGACCCACGTAGTGGTTGTCAGTGCGCCTTCAGCTATTGCCCTTCCTGT
AACTATGAAAACAGAAGGACTAGTGACATGTGAGAAATAAACCGGTCGGATCCCCCGGGCTGCAGGAATT
CGAGCATCTTACCGCCATTTATTCCCATATTTGTTCTGTTTTTCTTGATTTGGGTATACATTTAAATGTT
AATAAAACAAAATGGTGGGGCAATCATTTACATTTTTAGGGATATGTAATTACTAGTTCAGGTGTATTGC
CACAAGACAAACATGTTAAGAAACTTTCCCGTTATTTACGCTCTGTTCCTGTTAATCAACCTCTGGATTA
CAAAATTTGTGAAAGATTGACTGATATTCTTAACTATGTTGCTCCTTTTACGCTGTGTGGATATGCTGCT
TTAATGCCTCTGTATCATGCTATTGCTTCCCGTACGGCTTTCGTTTTCTCCTCCTTGTATAAATCCTGGT
TGCTGTCTCTTTATGAGGAGTTGTGGCCCGTTGTCCGTCAACGTGGCGTGGTGTGCTCTGTGTTTGCTGA
CGCAACCCCCACTGGCTGGGGCATTGCCACCACCTGTCAACTCCTTTCTGGGACTTTCGCTTTCCCCCTC
CCGATCGCCACGGCAGAACTCATCGCCGCCTGCCTTGCCCGCTGCTGGACAGGGGCTAGGTTGCTGGGCA
CTGATAATTCCGTGGTGTTGTCGGGGAAGCTGACGTCCTTTGCAATTCGATATCAAGCTGTACCTTCTAG
ATGTACATATGCATCAGCGCTTCTAGACCAATGACTTACAAGGCAGCTGTAGATCTTAGCCACTTTTTAA
AAGAAAAGGGGGGACTGGAAGGGCTAATTCACTCCCAACGAAGACAAGATCTGCTTTTTGCTTGTACTGG
GTCTCTCTGGTTAGACCAGATCTGAGCCTGGGAGCTCTCTGGCTAACTAGGGAACCCACTGCTTAAGCCT
CAATAAAGCTTGCCTTGAGTGCTTCAAGTAGTGTGTGCCCGTCTGTTGTGTGACTCTGGTAACTAGAGAT
CCCTCAGACCCTTTTAGTCAGTGTGGAAAATCTCTAGCAGTAGTAGTTCATGTCATCTTATTATTCAGTA
TTTATAACTTGCAAAGAAATGAATATCAGAGAGTGAGAGGAACTTGTTTATTGCAGCTTATAATGGTTAC
AAATAAAGCAATAGCATCACAAATTTCACAAATAAAGCATTTTTTTCACTGCATTCTAGTTGTGGTTTGT
CCAAACTCATCAATGTATCTTATCATGTCTGGCTCTAGCTATCCCGCCCCTAACTCCGCCCATCCCGCCC
CTAACTCCGCCCAGTTCCGCCCATTCTCCGCCCCATGGCTGACTAATTTTTTTT
Features (pLannotate 1.2.2; 29 found; start..end, strand, type, name):
     94..112     -  promoter       T7 promoter: promoter for bacteriophage T7 RNA polymerase
    120..275     +  CDS            lacZα (fragment): LacZα fragment of β-galactosidase; lacZ fragment
    280..708     +  rep_origin     f1 ori (sequence partly withheld): f1 bacteriophage origin of replication; arrow indicates direction of (+) strand synthesis
    761..865     +  promoter       AmpR promoter: bla
    866..1726    +  CDS            AmpR: β-lactamase; bla; confers resistance to ampicillin, carbenicillin, and related antibiotics
   1897..2485    +  rep_origin     ori: high-copy-number ColE1/pMB1/pBR322/pUC origin of replication
   2668..2760    +  CDS            lacI (fragment): lac repressor; lacI; The lac repressor binds to the lac operator to inhibit transcription in E. coli. This inhibition can be relieved by adding lactose or isopropyl-β-D-thiogalactopyranoside (IPTG).
   2773..2794    +  protein_bind   CAP binding site: CAP binding activates transcription in the presence of cAMP. E. coli catabolite activator protein
   2809..2839    +  promoter       lac promoter: promoter for the E. coli lac operon
   2847..2863    +  protein_bind   lac operator: The lac repressor binds to the lac operator to inhibit transcription in E. coli. This inhibition can be relieved by adding lactose or isopropyl-β-D-thiogalactopyranoside (IPTG). lac repressor encoded by lacI
   2908..2926    +  promoter       T3 promoter: promoter for bacteriophage T3 RNA polymerase
   2954..3180    +  promoter       RSV promoter: Rous sarcoma virus enhancer/promoter
   3181..3361    +  LTR            5' LTR (truncated): truncated 5' long terminal repeat (LTR) from HIV-1
   3408..3533    +  misc_feature   HIV-1 Ψ: packaging signal of human immunodeficiency virus type 1
   3517..3880    +  CDS            HIV-1 gag (fragment): gag protein from human immunodeficiency virus 1; gag
   4026..4259    +  misc_feature   RRE: The Rev response element (RRE) of HIV-1 allows for Rev-dependent mRNA export from the nucleus to the cytoplasm.
   4636..4736    +  CDS            Rev (fragment): human immunodeficiency virus 1 (HIV-1) Rev protein; rev; enhances nuclear export of unspliced and incompletely spliced viral mRNAs
   4755..4872    +  misc_feature   cPPT/CTS: central polypurine tract and central termination sequence of HIV-1
   4906..5307    +  promoter       SFFV promoter: spleen focus-forming virus long terminal repeat (LTR) promoter
   5317..5340    +  misc_feature   MCS (fragment): pBluescript multiple cloning site
   5413..6876    +  CDS            ELF2 (fragment): ELF2_HUMAN - Also known as NERF Experimental evidence at protein level: Swiss-Prot protein existence level 1. Isoform 2 may function in repression of RUNX1-mediated transactivation. From Homo sapiens (Human).
   6887..6912    +  misc_feature   MCS (fragment): pBluescript multiple cloning site
   6912..6971    +  CDS            S (fragment): HBSAG_WHV6 - Experimental evidence at transcript level: Swiss-Prot protein existence level 2. The middle envelope protein plays an important role in the budding of the virion. It is involved in the induction of budding in a nucleocapsid independent way. In this process the majority of envelope proteins bud to form subviral lipoprotein particles of 22 nm of diameter that do not contain a nucleocapsid (By similarity). From Woodchuck hepatitis B virus (isolate w64/pWS23) (WHV).
   7103..7506    +  misc_feature   WPRE: woodchuck hepatitis virus posttranscriptional regulatory element
   7564..7623    +  CDS            nef (fragment): NEF_HV1Z2 - Experimental evidence at protein level: Swiss-Prot protein existence level 1. Extracellular Nef protein targets CD4(+) T-lymphocytes for apoptosis by interacting with CXCR4 surface receptors. From Human immunodeficiency virus type 1 group M subtype D (isolate Z2/CDC-Z34) (HIV-1).
   7625..7858    +  LTR            3' LTR (ΔU3): self-inactivating 3' long terminal repeat (LTR) from HIV-1
   7930..8051    +  polyA_signal   SV40 poly(A) signal: SV40 polyadenylation signal
   8070..8091    +  rep_origin     SV40 ori (fragment): SV40 origin of replication
   8091..73      +  rep_origin     SV40 ori (across the origin): SV40 origin of replication
