[The description below was written by a language model from this plasmid's Addgene catalogue record and pLannotate feature annotations shown in this document.]
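Description:
SFFV-ELF2-Brd 390 is a lentiviral transfer plasmid built on the SFFV-MCS backbone that expresses the human ETS-family transcription factor ELF2 (also known as NERF) together with a construct-specific DNA barcode. It is propagated in E. coli as a high-copy plasmid through a ColE1/pUC-type origin and selected with ampicillin via the β-lactamase gene. The backbone also retains pBluescript-derived remnants such as an f1 origin, lac regulatory elements, lacZα and lacI fragments, and T7 and T3 promoters, none of which contribute to the viral payload.

The viral portion has the layout of a third-generation, self-inactivating HIV-1 vector. An RSV promoter drives a truncated 5' LTR, followed by the Ψ packaging signal with a partial gag sequence, the Rev response element for Rev-dependent nuclear export of the genomic RNA, and the cPPT/CTS. Downstream lie a ΔU3 3' LTR that inactivates LTR promoter activity after integration, an SV40 polyadenylation signal and an SV40 origin. Between these elements, the spleen focus-forming virus (SFFV) promoter drives the ELF2 open reading frame, cloned between flanking multiple-cloning-site remnants, and a WPRE follows to enhance transcript stability and expression. According to the depositor, the barcode sits after the WPRE in an XbaI site, giving the order SFFV–transcription factor–WPRE–barcode. The barcode is not annotated in the feature table. No mammalian selection marker or fluorescent reporter is annotated.

The plasmid belongs to a barcoded transcription factor collection used for combinatorial screening in immune cell reprogramming. The barcode's position within the transcribed, integrated region presumably lets the delivered factor be identified in transduced cells.
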