Addgene plasmid #219314: SFFV-ELF2-Brd 390
Purpose: Transcription factor ELF2 with a specific barcode assigned.
Depositing lab: Filipe Pereira. Depositing organization: Center for Neuroscience and Cell Biology, University of Coimbra. Publication: A combinatorial transcription factor screening platform for immune cell reprogramming. Kurochkin I, Altman AR, Caiado I, Pertiga-Cabral D, Halitzki E, Minaeva M, Zimmermannova O, Henriques-Oliveira L, Klein D, Nair M, Oliveira D, Cajal LR, Knittel R, Feick C, Ringner M, Martin M, Cirovic B, Pires CF, Rosa FF, Sitnicka E, Theis FJ, Pereira CF. Cell Syst. 2026 Jan 21;17(1):101457. doi: 10.1016/j.cels.2025.101457. Epub 2026 Jan 14. PubMed 41539305.
Backbone
  Vector backbone: SFFV-MCS
  Backbone size w/o insert (bp): 6638
  Vector type: Lentiviral
Growth in bacteria
  Bacterial resistance: Ampicillin, 100 μg/mL
  Growth temperature: 37°C
  Growth strain: NEB Stable
  Copy number: High Copy
Gene/Insert
  Gene/Insert name: ELF2
  Species: H. sapiens (human)
  Insert size (bp): 1515
  Entrez Gene: ELF2 (a.k.a. EU32, NERF, NERF-1A, NERF-1B, NERF-1a,b, NERF-2)
  Promoter: The spleen focus-forming virus (SFFV) promoter
  Cloning method: Restriction Enzyme; 5′ cloning site Bsp119I (not destroyed); 3′ cloning site BstHI (not destroyed)
Terms and licenses: Academic/Nonprofit Terms; Industry Terms: Not Available to Industry
Depositor comments: Barcode sequence cloned into XbaI restriction site. Design of plasmid is as follows: SFFV-[TF sequence]-WPRE-[Barcode sequence].
How to cite: SFFV-ELF2-Brd 390 was a gift from Filipe Pereira (Addgene plasmid # 219314 ; http://n2t.net/addgene:219314 ; RRID:Addgene_219314)
