>Addgene plasmid #219314 | SFFV-ELF2-Brd 390 | depositor partial sequence | sequence record 428422 | TF ORF
ATGGCGACGTCTCTGCATGAGGGACCCACGAACCAGCTGGATCTGCTCATCCGGGCCGTGGAAGCATCAG
TTCACAGCAGTAATGCACACTGTACAGATAAGACAATTGAAGCTGCTGAAGCCCTGCTTCATATGGAATC
TCCTACCTGCTTGAGGGATTCAAGAAGTCCTGTGGAAGTGTTTGTTCCTCCTTGTGTATCAACTCCAGAA
TTCATCCATGCTGCTATGAGGCCAGATGTCATTACAGAAACTGTAGTGGAGGTGTCAACTGAAGAGTCTG
AACCCATGGATACCTCTCCTATTCCAACATCACCAGATAGCCATGAACCAATGAAAAAGAAAAAAGGAAA
CACAACCTATTTGTGGGAGTTTCTTTTAGATCTACTTCAAGATAAAAATACTTGTCCCAGGTATATTAAA
TGGACTCAGAGAGAAAAAGGCATATTCAAGCTGGTGGATTCAAAGGCTGTCTCTAAGCTTTGGGGAAAGC
ATAAGAACAAACCAGACATGAACTATGAAACCATGGGACGAGCTTTGAGATACTACTACCAAAGGGGAAT
TCTTGCAAAGGTTGAAGGACAGAGGCTTGTATATCAGTTCAAGGATATGCCGAAAAACATAGTGGTCATA
GATGATGACAAAAGTGAAACCTGTAATGAAGATTTAGCAGGAACTACTGATGAAAAATCATTAGAACGAG
TGTCACTGTCTGCAGAAAGTCTCCTGAAAGCAGCATCCTCTGTTCGCAGTGGAAAAAATTCATCCCCTAT
AAACTGCTCCAGAGCAGAGAAGGGTGTAGCTAGAGTTGTGAATATCACTTCCCCTGGGCACGATGCTTCA
TCCAGGTCTCCTACTACCACTGCATCTGTGTCAGCAACAGCAGCTCCAAGGACAGTTCGTGTGGCAATGC
AGGTACCTGTTGTAATGACATCATTGGGTCAGAAAATTTCAACTGTGGCAGTTCAGTCAGTTAATGCAGG
TGCACCATTAATAACCAGCACTAGTCCAACAACAGCGACCTCTCCAAAGGTAGTCATTCAGACAATCCCT
ACTGTGATGCCAGCTTCTACTGAAAATGGAGACAAAATCACCATGCAGCCTGCCAAAATTATTACCATCC
CAGCTACACAGCTTGCACAGTGTCAACTGCAGACAAAGTCAAATCTGACTGGATCAGGAAGCATTAACAT
TGTTGGAACCCCATTGGCTGTGAGAGCACTTACCCCTGTTTCAATAGCCCATGGTACACCTGTAATGAGA
CTATCAATGCCTACTCAGCAGGCATCTGGCCAGACTCCTCCTCGAGTTATCAGTGCAGTCATAAAGGGGC
CAGAGGTTAAATCGGAAGCAGTGGCAAAAAAGCAAGAACATGATGTGAAAACTTTGCAGCTAGTAGAAGA
AAAACCAGCAGATGGAAATAAGACAGTGACCCACGTAGTGGTTGTCAGTGCGCCTTCAGCTATTGCCCTT
CCTGTAACTATGAAAACAGAAGGACTAGTGACATGTGAGAAATAA
