>Addgene plasmid #219314 | SFFV-ELF2-Brd 390 | depositor partial sequence | sequence record 428423 | Barcode sequence
TGTACATATGCATCAGCGCT
